>Addgene plasmid #185998 | NSP4-1x-BioID2 pBabe-puro (SARS-CoV-2) | addgene full sequence | sequence record 364328 | Addgene NGS Result
CTGCAGCCTGAATATGGGCCAAACAGGATATCTGTGGTAAGCAGTTCCTGCCCCGGCTCAGGGCCAAGAA
CAGATGGAACAGCTGAATATGGGCCAAACAGGATATCTGTGGTAAGCAGTTCCTGCCCCGGCTCAGGGCC
AAGAACAGATGGTCCCCAGATGCGGTCCAGCCCTCAGCAGTTTCTAGAGAACCATCAGATGTTTCCAGGG
TGCCCCAAGGACCTGAAATGACCCTGTGCCTTATTTGAACTAACCAATCAGTTCGCTTCTCGCTTCTGTT
CGCGCGCTTCTGCTCCCCGAGCTCAATAAAAGAGCCCACAACCCCTCACTCGGGGCGCCAGTCCTCCGAT
TGACTGAGTCGCCCGGGTACCCGTGTATCCAATAAACCCTCTTGCAGTTGCATCCGACTTGTGGTCTCGC
TGTTCCTTGGGAGGGTCTCCTCTGAGTGATTGACTACCCGTCAGCGGGGGTCTTTCATTTGGGGGCTCGT
CCGGGATCGGGAGACCCCTGCCCAGGGACCACCGACCCACCACCGGGAGGCAAGCTGGCCAGCAACTTAT
CTGTGTCTGTCCGATTGTCTAGTGTCTATGACTGATTTTATGCGCCTGCGTCGGTACTAGTTAGCTAACT
AGCTCTGTATCTGGCGGACCCGTGGTGGAACTGACGAGTTCTGAACACCCGGCCGCAACCCTGGGAGACG
TCCCAGGGACTTTGGGGGCCGTTTTTGTGGCCCGACCTGAGGAAGGGAGTCGATGTGGAATCCGACCCCG
TCAGGATATGTGGTTCTGGTAGGAGACGAGAACCTAAAACAGTTCCCGCCTCCGTCTGAATTTTTGCTTT
CGGTTTGGAACCGAAGCCGCGCGTCTTGTCTGCTGCAGCGCTGCAGCATCGTTCTGTGTTGTCTCTGTCT
GACTGTGTTTCTGTATTTGTCTGAAAATTAGGGCCAGACTGTTACCACTCCCTTAAGTTTGACCTTAGGT
CACTGGAAAGATGTCGAGCGGATCGCTCACAACCAGTCGGTAGATGTCAAGAAGAGACGTTGGGTTACCT
TCTGCTCTGCAGAATGGCCAACCTTTAACGTCGGATGGCCGCGAGACGGCACCTTTAACCGAGACCTCAT
CACCCAGGTTAAGATCAAGGTCTTTTCACCTGGCCCGCATGGACACCCAGACCAGGTCCCCTACATCGTG
ACCTGGGAAGCCTTGGCTTTTGACCCCCCTCCCTGGGTCAAGCCCTTTGTACACCCTAAGCCTCCGCCTC
CTCTTCCTCCATCCGCCCCGTCTCTCCCCCTTGAACCTCCTCGTTCGACCCCGCCTCGATCCTCCCTTTA
TCCAGCCCTCACTCCTTCTCTAGGCGCCGGCCGGATCCGCCACCATGAAGATCGTGAACAACTGGCTGAA
GCAGCTGATCAAGGTGACCCTGGTGTTCCTGTTCGTGGCCGCTATCTTCTACCTGATCACCCCTGTGCAC
GTGATGAGCAAGCACACCGACTTCAGCTCCGAGATCATCGGCTACAAGGCCATCGACGGCGGAGTGACCA
GAGACATCGCTTCCACCGACACCTGCTTCGCCAACAAGCACGCTGACTTCGACACCTGGTTCTCCCAGAG
AGGTGGCTCTTACACCAACGACAAGGCCTGCCCACTGATCGCCGCTGTGATCACCCGTGAAGTGGGATTC
GTGGTGCCTGGCCTGCCAGGAACCATCCTGAGAACCACCAACGGTGACTTCCTGCACTTCCTGCCACGCG
TGTTCAGCGCCGTGGGCAACATCTGCTACACCCCTTCTAAGCTGATCGAGTACACCGACTTCGCCACCTC
TGCTTGCGTGCTGGCCGCTGAATGCACCATCTTCAAGGACGCCAGCGGAAAGCCAGTGCCCTACTGCTAC
GACACCAACGTGCTGGAGGGTAGCGTGGCTTACGAATCCCTGCGCCCAGACACCAGATACGTGCTGATGG
ACGGCTCCATCATCCAGTTCCCCAACACCTACCTGGAGGGAAGCGTGCGCGTGGTGACCACCTTCGACTC
CGAATACTGCAGACACGGAACCTGCGAGCGTTCCGAAGCCGGAGTGTGCGTGTCTACCAGCGGTCGCTGG
GTGCTGAACAACGACTACTACAGGTCTCTGCCTGGCGTGTTCTGCGGAGTGGATGCTGTGAACCTGCTGA
CCAACATGTTCACCCCACTGATCCAGCCCATCGGTGCTCTGGACATCTCCGCCTCTATCGTGGCTGGAGG
TATCGTGGCCATCGTGGTGACCTGCCTGGCTTACTACTTCATGAGGTTCCGCAGGGCCTTCGGTGAATAC
AGCCACGTGGTGGCTTTCAACACCCTGCTGTTCCTGATGTCCTTCACCGTGCTGTGCCTGACCCCCGTGT
ACTCTTTCCTGCCAGGCGTGTACAGCGTGATCTACCTGTACCTGACCTTCTACCTGACCAACGACGTGTC
TTTCCTGGCCCACATCCAGTGGATGGTCATGTTCACCCCTCTGGTGCCTTTCTGGATCACCATCGCTTAC
ATCATCTGCATCTCTACCAAGCACTTCTACTGGTTCTTCAGCAACTACCTGAAGAGACGTGTGGTGTTCA
ACGGCGTGAGCTTCTCCACCTTCGAGGAAGCCGCTCTGTGCACCTTCCTGCTGAACAAGGAGATGTACCT
GAAGCTGCGCAGCGACGTGCTGCTGCCTCTGACCCAGTACAACAGGTACCTGGCCCTGTACAACAAGTAC
AAGTACTTCTCCGGCGCTATGGACACCACCTCTTACCGTGAAGCCGCTTGCTGCCACCTGGCCAAGGCTC
TGAACGACTTCTCTAACAGCGGATCCGACGTGCTGTACCAGCCCCCTCAGACCTCTATCACCAGCGCCGT
GCTGCAGACCGGTGGTGGAGGCGGGTCTGAATTCTTCAAGAACCTGATCTGGCTGAAGGAGGTGGACAGC
ACCCAGGAGAGACTGAAGGAGTGGAACGTGAGCTACGGCACCGCCCTGGTGGCCGACAGACAGACCAAGG
GCAGAGGCGGCCTGGGCAGAAAGTGGCTGAGCCAGGAGGGCGGCCTGTACTTCAGCTTCCTGCTGAACCC
CAAGGAGTTCGAGAACCTGCTGCAGCTGCCCCTGGTGCTGGGCCTGAGCGTGAGCGAGGCCCTGGAGGAG
ATCACCGAGATCCCCTTCAGCCTGAAGTGGCCCAACGACGTGTACTTCCAGGAGAAGAAGGTGAGCGGCG
TGCTGTGCGAGCTGAGCAAGGACAAGCTGATCGTGGGCATCGGCATCAACGTGAACCAGAGAGAGATCCC
CGAGGAGATCAAGGACAGAGCCACCACCCTGTACGAGATCACCGGCAAGGACTGGGACAGAAAGGAGGTG
CTGCTGAAGGTGCTGAAGAGAATCAGCGAGAACCTGAAGAAGTTCAAGGAGAAGAGCTTCAAGGAGTTCA
AGGGCAAGATCGAGAGCAAGATGCTGTACCTGGGCGAGGAGGTGAAGCTGCTGGGCGAGGGCAAGATCAC
CGGCAAGCTGGTGGGCCTGAGCGAGAAGGGCGGCGCCCTGATCCTGACCGAGGAGGGCATCAAGGAGATC
CTGAGCGGCGAGTTCAGCCTGAGAAGAAGCTACCCTTACGATGTACCGGATTACGCATGAGTCGACCCTG
TGGAATGTGTGTCAGTTAGGGTGTGGAAAGTCCCCAGGCTCCCCAGCAGGCAGAAGTATGCAAAGCATGC
ATCTCAATTAGTCAGCAACCAGGTGTGGAAAGTCCCCAGGCTCCCCAGCAGGCAGAAGTATGCAAAGCAT
GCATCTCAATTAGTCAGCAACCATAGTCCCGCCCCTAACTCCGCCCATCCCGCCCCTAACTCCGCCCAGT
TCCGCCCATTCTCCGCCCCATGGCTGACTAATTTTTTTTATTTATGCAGAGGCCGAGGCCGCCTCGGCCT
CTGAGCTATTCCAGAAGTAGTGAGGAGGCTTTTTTGGAGGCCTAGGCTTTTGCAAAAAGCTTACCATGAC
CGAGTACAAGCCCACGGTGCGCCTCGCCACCCGCGACGACGTCCCCAGGGCCGTACGCACCCTCGCCGCC
GCGTTCGCCGACTACCCCGCCACGCGCCACACCGTCGATCCGGACCGCCACATCGAGCGGGTCACCGAGC
TGCAAGAACTCTTCCTCACGCGCGTCGGGCTCGACATCGGCAAGGTGTGGGTCGCGGACGACGGCGCCGC
GGTGGCGGTCTGGACCACGCCGGAGAGCGTCGAAGCGGGGGCGGTGTTCGCCGAGATCGGCCCGCGCATG
GCCGAGTTGAGCGGTTCCCGGCTGGCCGCGCAGCAACAGATGGAAGGCCTCCTGGCGCCGCACCGGCCCA
AGGAGCCCGCGTGGTTCCTGGCCACCGTCGGCGTCTCGCCCGACCACCAGGGCAAGGGTCTGGGCAGCGC
CGTCGTGCTCCCCGGAGTGGAGGCGGCCGAGCGCGCCGGGGTGCCCGCCTTCCTGGAGACCTCCGCGCCC
CGCAACCTCCCCTTCTACGAGCGGCTCGGCTTCACCGTCACCGCCGACGTCGAGGTGCCCGAAGGACCGC
GCACCTGGTGCATGACCCGCAAGCCCGGTGCCTGACGCCCGCCCCACGACCCGCAGCGCCCGACCGAAAG
GAGCGCACGACCCCATGCATCGATAAAATAAAAGATTTTATTTAGTCTCCAGAAAAAGGGGGGAATGAAA
GACCCCACCTGTAGGTTTGGCAAGCTAGCTTAAGTAACGCCATTTTGCAAGGCATGGAAAAATACATAAC
TGAGAATAGAGAAGTTCAGATCAAGGTCAGGAACAGATGGAACAGCTGAATATGGGCCAAACAGGATATC
TGTGGTAAGCAGTTCCTGCCCCGGCTCAGGGCCAAGAACAGATGGAACAGCTGAATATGGGCCAAACAGG
ATATCTGTGGTAAGCAGTTCCTGCCCCGGCTCAGGGCCAAGAACAGATGGTCCCCAGATGCGGTCCAGCC
CTCAGCAGTTTCTAGAGAACCATCAGATGTTTCCAGGGTGCCCCAAGGACCTGAAATGACCCTGTGCCTT
ATTTGAACTAACCAATCAGTTCGCTTCTCGCTTCTGTTCGCGCGCTTCTGCTCCCCGAGCTCAATAAAAG
AGCCCACAACCCCTCACTCGGGGCGCCAGTCCTCCGATTGACTGAGTCGCCCGGGTACCCGTGTATCCAA
TAAACCCTCTTGCAGTTGCATCCGACTTGTGGTCTCGCTGTTCCTTGGGAGGGTCTCCTCTGAGYSMKTG
WMTMCMMKWMASCSKSKKGCWGTTGCATCCGACTTGTGGTCTCGCTGTTCCTTGGGAGGGTCTCCTCTGA
GTGATTGACTACCCGTCAGCGGGGGTCTTTCACATGCAGCATGTATCAAAATTAATTTGGTTTTTTTTCT
TAAGTATTTACATTAAATGGCCATAGTTGCATTAATGAATCGGCCAACGCGCGGGGAGAGGCGGTTTGCG
TATTGGGCGCTCTTCCGCTTCCTCGCTCACTGACTCGCTGCGCTCGGTCGTTCGGCTGCGGCGAGCGGTA
TCAGCTCACTCAAAGGCGGTAATACGGTTATCCACAGAATCAGGGGATAACGCAGGAAAGAACATGTGAG
CAAAAGGCCAGCAAAAGGCCAGGAACCGTAAAAAGGCCGCGTTGCTGGCGTTTTTCCATAGGCTCCGCCC
CCCTGACGAGCATCACAAAAATCGACGCTCAAGTCAGAGGTGGCGAAACCCGACAGGACTATAAAGATAC
CAGGCGTTTCCCCCTGGAAGCTCCCTCGTGCGCTCTCCTGTTCCGACCCTGCCGCTTACCGGATACCTGT
CCGCCTTTCTCCCTTCGGGAAGCGTGGCGCTTTCTCATAGCTCACGCTGTAGGTATCTCAGTTCGGTGTA
GGTCGTTCGCTCCAAGCTGGGCTGTGTGCACGAACCCCCCGTTCAGCCCGACCGCTGCGCCTTATCCGGT
AACTATCGTCTTGAGTCCAACCCGGTAAGACACGACTTATCGCCACTGGCAGCAGCCACTGGTAACAGGA
TTAGCAGAGCGAGGTATGTAGGCGGTGCTACAGAGTTCTTGAAGTGGTGGCCTAACTACGGCTACACTAG
AAGAACAGTATTTGGTATCTGCGCTCTGCTGAAGCCAGTTACCTTCGGAAAAAGAGTTGGTAGCTCTTGA
TCCGGCAAACAAACCACCGCTGGTAGCGGTGGTTTTTTTGTTTGCAAGCAGCAGATTACGCGCAGAAAAA
AAGGATCTCAAGAAGATCCTTTGATCTTTTCTACGGGGTCTGACGCTCAGTGGAACGAAAACTCACGTTA
AGGGATTTTGGTCATGAGATTATCAAAAAGGATCTTCACCTAGATCCTTTTGCGGCCGCAAATCAATCTA
AAGTATATATGAGTAAACTTGGTCTGACAGTTACCAATGCTTAATCAGTGAGGCACCTATCTCAGCGATC
TGTCTATTTCGTTCATCCATAGTTGCCTGACTCCCCGTCGTGTAGATAACTACGATACGGGAGGGCTTAC
CATCTGGCCCCAGTGCTGCAATGATACCGCGAGACCCACGCTCACCGGCTCCAGATTTATCAGCAATAAA
CCAGCCAGCCGGAAGGGCCGAGCGCAGAAGTGGTCCTGCAACTTTATCCGCCTCCATCCAGTCTATTAAT
TGTTGCCGGGAAGCTAGAGTAAGTAGTTCGCCAGTTAATAGTTTGCGCAACGTTGTTGCCATTGCTACAG
GCATCGTGGTGTCACGCTCGTCGTTTGGTATGGCTTCATTCAGCTCCGGTTCCCAACGATCAAGGCGAGT
TACATGATCCCCCATGTTGTGCAAAAAAGCGGTTAGCTCCTTCGGTCCTCCGATCGTTGTCAGAAGTAAG
TTGGCCGCAGTGTTATCACTCATGGTTATGGCAGCACTGCATAATTCTCTTACTGTCATGCCATCCGTAA
GATGCTTTTCTGTGACTGGTGAGTACTCAACCAAGTCATTCTGAGAATAGTGTATGCGGCGACCGAGTTG
CTCTTGCCCGGCGTCAATACGGGATAATACCGCGCCACATAGCAGAACTTTAAAAGTGCTCATCATTGGA
AAACGTTCTTCGGGGCGAAAACTCTCAAGGATCTTACCGCTGTTGAGATCCAGTTCGATGTAACCCACTC
GTGCACCCAACTGATCTTCAGCATCTTTTACTTTCACCAGCGTTTCTGGGTGAGCAAAAACAGGAAGGCA
AAATGCCGCAAAAAAGGGAATAAGGGCGACACGGAAATGTTGAATACTCATACTCTTCCTTTTTCAATAT
TATTGAAGCATTTATCAGGGTTATTGTCTCATGAGCGGATACATATTTGAATGTATTTAGAAAAATAAAC
AAATAGGGGTTCCGCGCACATTTCCCCGAAAAGTGCCAC
Features (pLannotate 1.2.2; 13 found; start..end, strand, type, name):
      8..477     +  LTR            LTR: long terminal repeat from Moloney murine leukemia virus
    601..875     +  misc_feature   MESV Ψ (fragment): packaging signal of murine embryonic stem cell virus
    942..1358    +  CDS            gag (truncated): truncated Moloney murine leukemia virus (MMLV) gag gene lacking the start codon
   1378..2883    +  CDS            R1A_SARS2 (fragment): Experimental evidence at protein level: Swiss-Prot protein existence level 1. [Non-structural protein 10]: Plays a pivotal role in viral transcription by stimulating both nsp14 3'-5' exoribonuclease and nsp16 2'-O-methyltransferase activities. Therefore plays an essential role in viral mRNAs cap methylation. From Severe acute respiratory syndrome coronavirus 2 (2019-nCoV) (SARS-CoV-2).
   2905..3600    +  CDS            BioID2: promiscuous R40G mutant of a biotin protein ligase from Aquifex aeolicus (Kim et al., 2016)
   3647..3976    +  promoter       SV40 promoter: SV40 enhancer and early promoter
   3986..4585    +  CDS            PuroR: puromycin N-acetyltransferase; pac from Streptomyces alboniger; confers resistance to puromycin
   4684..5244    +  LTR            LTR (fragment): long terminal repeat from Moloney murine leukemia virus
   5273..5334    +  LTR            5' LTR (truncated) (fragment): truncated long terminal repeat from Moloney murine sarcoma virus
   5418..5470    -  CDS            lacI (fragment): lac repressor; lacI; The lac repressor binds to the lac operator to inhibit transcription in E. coli. This inhibition can be relieved by adding lactose or isopropyl-β-D-thiogalactopyranoside (IPTG).
   5653..6241    -  rep_origin     ori: high-copy-number ColE1/pMB1/pBR322/pUC origin of replication
   6401..7261    -  CDS            AmpR: β-lactamase; bla; confers resistance to ampicillin, carbenicillin, and related antibiotics
   7262..7366    -  promoter       AmpR promoter: bla
