[The description below was written by a language model from this plasmid's Addgene catalogue record and pLannotate feature annotations shown in this document.]
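Description:
NSP4-1x-BioID2 pBabe-puro is a 7,389 nt Moloney murine leukemia virus-based retroviral expression plasmid built on the pBabe-puro backbone, designed for stable expression of a SARS-CoV-2 NSP4 proximity-labeling fusion in mammalian cells. In bacteria it is maintained through a high-copy ColE1/pUC-type origin and selected with ampicillin via the bla gene and its own promoter. The retroviral portion consists of a 5′ LTR, a packaging signal (Ψ) followed by a truncated gag region lacking its start codon, which improves packaging of the genomic RNA, and a 3′ LTR. Because no viral structural or enzymatic genes are present, particles must be produced in cells that supply these functions in trans.

The payload sits between the BamHI and EcoRI sites downstream of the gag fragment and is transcribed from the 5′ LTR. It encodes NSP4, annotated in the feature table as a roughly 1.5 kb fragment of the ORF1a/ORF1ab replicase polyprotein; the automated annotation's text about nsp10 is generic to that polyprotein entry and does not describe this insert. NSP4 is fused at its C terminus to BioID2, the promiscuous R40G biotin ligase from Aquifex aeolicus, and to an HA epitope tag. The HA tag is listed in the catalogue but not separately annotated, and the "1x" in the name is not explained in the record. Downstream, an SV40 enhancer/early promoter drives puromycin N-acetyltransferase, allowing selection of transduced cells. With biotin supplied, the fusion biotinylates neighbouring proteins, which can then be captured and identified. The construct was used to map the proximity interactomes of SARS-CoV-2 proteins in host cells.
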