Addgene plasmid #185998: NSP4-1x-BioID2 pBabe-puro (SARS-CoV-2)
Purpose: Expresses SARS-CoV-2 NSP4 fused to BioID2 and HA tag
Depositing lab: Kyle Roux. Depositing organization: Sanford Research. Publication: A BioID-Derived Proximity Interactome for SARS-CoV-2 Proteins. May DG, Martin-Sancho L, Anschau V, Liu S, Chrisopulos RJ, Scott KL, Halfmann CT, Diaz Pena R, Pratt D, Campos AR, Roux KJ. Viruses. 2022 Mar 15;14(3). pii: v14030611. doi: 10.3390/v14030611. PubMed 35337019.
Backbone
  Vector backbone: pBabe-puro
  Vector type: Mammalian Expression, Retroviral
  Selectable markers: Puromycin
Growth in bacteria
  Bacterial resistance: Ampicillin, 100 μg/mL
  Growth temperature: 37°C
  Growth strain: NEB Stable
  Copy number: Unknown
Gene/Insert
  Gene/Insert name: SARS-CoV-2 NSP4
  Species: SARS-CoV-2
  Entrez Gene: ORF1ab (a.k.a. GU280_gp01)
  Promoter: LTR
  Tag / fusion protein: BioID2 (C terminal on insert); HA (C terminal on insert)
  Cloning method: Restriction Enzyme; 5′ cloning site BamHI (not destroyed); 3′ cloning site EcoRI (not destroyed)
  Sequencing primers: 5′ pBabeF
Terms and licenses: Academic/Nonprofit Terms; Industry Terms: Not Available to Industry
How to cite: NSP4-1x-BioID2 pBabe-puro (SARS-CoV-2) was a gift from Kyle Roux (Addgene plasmid # 185998)
